>Addgene plasmid #47280 | TAL3561 | depositor partial sequence | sequence record 67367 | Insert sequence
ATGGACTACAAAGACCATGACGGTGATTATAAAGATCATGACATCGATTACAAGGATGACGATGACAAGA
TGGCCCCCAAGAAGAAGAGGAAGGTGGGCATTCACCGCGGGGTACCTATGGTGGACTTGAGGACACTCGG
TTATTCGCAACAGCAACAGGAGAAAATCAAGCCTAAGGTCAGGAGCACCGTCGCGCAACACCACGAGGCG
CTTGTGGGGCATGGCTTCACTCATGCGCATATTGTCGCGCTTTCACAGCACCCTGCGGCGCTTGGGACGG
TGGCTGTCAAATACCAAGATATGATTGCGGCCCTGCCCGAAGCCACGCACGAGGCAATTGTAGGGGTCGG
TAAACAGTGGTCGGGAGCGCGAGCACTTGAGGCGCTGCTGACTGTGGCGGGTGAGCTTAGGGGGCCTCCG
CTCCAGCTCGACACCGGGCAGCTGCTGAAGATCGCGAAGAGAGGGGGAGTAACAGCGGTAGAGGCAGTGC
ACGCCTGGCGCAATGCGCTCACCGGGGCCCCCTTGAACCTGACCCCAGACCAGGTAGTCGCAATCGCGTC
ACATGACGGGGGAAAGCAAGCCCTGGAAACCGTGCAAAGGTTGTTGCCGGTCCTTTGTCAAGACCACGGC
CTTACACCGGAGCAAGTCGTGGCCATTGCAAATAATAACGGTGGCAAACAGGCTCTTGAGACGGTTCAGA
GACTTCTCCCAGTTCTCTGTCAAGCCCACGGGCTGACTCCCGATCAAGTTGTAGCGATTGCGTCGCATGA
CGGAGGGAAACAAGCATTGGAGACTGTCCAACGGCTCCTTCCCGTGTTGTGTCAAGCCCACGGTTTGACG
CCTGCACAAGTGGTCGCCATCGCCTCGAATGGCGGCGGTAAGCAGGCGCTGGAAACAGTACAGCGCCTGC
TGCCTGTACTGTGCCAGGATCATGGACTGACCCCAGACCAGGTAGTCGCAATCGCGAACAATAATGGGGG
AAAGCAAGCCCTGGAAACCGTGCAAAGGTTGTTGCCGGTCCTTTGTCAAGACCACGGCCTTACACCGGAG
CAAGTCGTGGCCATTGCAAGCAATGGGGGTGGCAAACAGGCTCTTGAGACGGTTCAGAGACTTCTCCCAG
TTCTCTGTCAAGCCCACGGGCTGACTCCCGATCAAGTTGTAGCGATTGCGTCGAACATTGGAGGGAAACA
AGCATTGGAGACTGTCCAACGGCTCCTTCCCGTGTTGTGTCAAGCCCACGGTTTGACGCCTGCACAAGTG
GTCGCCATCGCCAGCCATGATGGCGGTAAGCAGGCGCTGGAAACAGTACAGCGCCTGCTGCCTGTACTGT
GCCAGGATCATGGACTGACCCCAGACCAGGTAGTCGCAATCGCGTCGAACATTGGGGGAAAGCAAGCCCT
GGAAACCGTGCAAAGGTTGTTGCCGGTCCTTTGTCAAGACCACGGCCTTACACCGGAGCAAGTCGTGGCC
ATTGCAAATAATAACGGTGGCAAACAGGCTCTTGAGACGGTTCAGAGACTTCTCCCAGTTCTCTGTCAAG
CCCACGGGCTGACTCCCGATCAAGTTGTAGCGATTGCGAATAACAATGGAGGGAAACAAGCATTGGAGAC
TGTCCAACGGCTCCTTCCCGTGTTGTGTCAAGCCCACGGTTTGACGCCTGCACAAGTGGTCGCCATCGCC
TCGAATGGCGGCGGTAAGCAGGCGCTGGAAACAGTACAGCGCCTGCTGCCTGTACTGTGCCAGGATCATG
GACTGACCCCAGACCAGGTAGTCGCAATCGCGAACAATAATGGGGGAAAGCAAGCCCTGGAAACCGTGCA
AAGGTTGTTGCCGGTCCTTTGTCAAGACCACGGCCTTACACCGGAGCAAGTCGTGGCCATTGCAAGCAAC
ATCGGTGGCAAACAGGCTCTTGAGACGGTTCAGAGACTTCTCCCAGTTCTCTGTCAAGCCCACGGGCTGA
CTCCCGATCAAGTTGTAGCGATTGCGTCCAACGGTGGAGGGAAACAAGCATTGGAGACTGTCCAACGGCT
CCTTCCCGTGTTGTGTCAAGCCCACGGTTTGACGCCTGCACAAGTGGTCGCCATCGCCTCCAATATTGGC
GGTAAGCAGGCGCTGGAAACAGTACAGCGCCTGCTGCCTGTACTGTGCCAGGATCATGGACTGACACCCG
AACAGGTGGTCGCCATTGCTTCCCACGACGGAGGACGGCCAGCCTTGGAG
