>Addgene plasmid #47280 | TAL3561 | addgene partial sequence | sequence record 69286 | JDS-TALEN-F 5'-TAGGGGTCGGTAAACAGTGG-3'
TGTGGCGGGTGAGCTTAGGGGGCCTCCGCTCCAGCTCGACACCGGGCAGCTGCTGAAGATCGCGAAGAGA
GGGGGAGTAACAGCGGTAGAGGCAGTGCACGCCTGGCGCAATGCGCTCACCGGGGCCCCCTTGAACCTGA
CCCCAGACCAGGTAGTCGCAATCGCGTCACATGACGGGGGAAAGCAAGCCCTGGAAACCGTGCAAAGGTT
GTTGCCGGTCCTTTGTCAAGACCACGGCCTTACACCGGAGCAAGTCGTGGCCATTGCAAATAATAACGGT
GGCAAACAGGCTCTTGAGACGGTTCAGAGACTTCTCCCAGTTCTCTGTCAAGCCCACGGGCTGACTCCCG
ATCAAGTTGTAGCGATTGCGTCGCATGACGGAGGGAAACAAGCATTGGAGACTGTCCAACGGCTCCTTCC
CGTGTTGTGTCAAGCCCACGGTTTGACGCCTGCACAAGTGGTCGCCATCGCCTCGAATGGCGGCGGTAAG
CAGGCGCTGGAAACAGTACAGCGCCTGCTGCCTGTACTGTGCCAGGATCATGGACTGACCCCAGACCAGG
TAGTCGCAATCGCGAACAATAATGGGGGAAAGCAAGCCCTGGAAACCGTGCAAAGGTTGTTGCCGGTCCT
TTGTCAAGACCACGGCCTTACACCGGAGCAAGTCGTGGCCATTGCAAGCAATGGGGGTGGCAAACAGGCT
CTTGAGACGGTTCAGAGACTTCTCCCAGTTCTCTGTCAAGCCCACGGGCTGACTCCCGATCAAGTTGTAG
CGATTGCGTCGAACATTGGAGGGAAACAAGCATTGGAGACTGTCCAACGGCTCCTTCCCGTGTTGTGTCA
AGCCCACGGTTTGACGCCTGCA
