[The description below was written by a language model from this plasmid's Addgene catalogue record.]
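Description:
TAL3561 is a TALEN expression plasmid built on the JDS71 backbone, a mammalian expression vector that also carries a T7 promoter. It encodes the "right" half of a nuclease pair directed against the zebrafish (D. rerio) stat3 gene. The plasmid is maintained in E. coli as a high-copy construct under ampicillin selection. The record does not name the origin of replication, and no feature table is provided, so the layout described here comes from the catalogue fields alone.

The insert is an array of about 1.4 kb, presumably encoding the engineered TAL effector repeats that specify a defined 18-nucleotide site in stat3. It was cloned into the roughly 6.4 kb backbone through BsmBI sites that were destroyed in the process. The backbone supplies the flanking coding sequence, so the repeat array is expressed in frame with an N-terminal 3X Flag epitope tag and a C-terminal wild-type FokI nuclease domain. FokI cleaves only as a dimer, so this construct is meant to be used with a matching "left" TALEN that binds the opposite strand nearby. Together the two monomers create a double-strand break in the spacer between their sites, and error-prone repair of that break can produce indel mutations that disrupt the gene.

Transcription is driven by the CMV promoter for expression in transfected cells. The T7 designation indicates that the vector can also serve as a template for in vitro transcription, which yields mRNA of the kind typically injected into zebrafish embryos. The associated publication concerns targeted gene disruption in somatic zebrafish cells with engineered TALENs. The insert name suggests this plasmid belongs to a set of community-requested zebrafish targets.
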