Addgene plasmid #47280: TAL3561
Depositing lab: Keith Joung. Depositing organization: Massachusetts General Hospital. Publication: Targeted gene disruption in somatic zebrafish cells using engineered TALENs. Sander JD, Cade L, Khayter C, Reyon D, Peterson RT, Joung JK, Yeh JR. Nat Biotechnol. 2011 Aug 5;29(8):697-8. doi: 10.1038/nbt.1934. PubMed 21822241.
Backbone
  Vector backbone: JDS71
  Backbone manufacturer: Addgene plasmid #32287
  Backbone size w/o insert (bp): 6447
  Vector type: Mammalian Expression ; T7
Growth in bacteria
  Bacterial resistance: Ampicillin, 100 μg/mL
  Growth temperature: 37°C
  Growth strain: XL1 Blue
  Copy number: High Copy
Gene/Insert
  Gene/Insert name: ZebrafishCommunity-Stat3-right (alt name: Stat3)
  Species: D. rerio (zebrafish)
  Insert size (bp): 1430
  Promoter: CMV
  Tag / fusion protein: 3X Flag (N terminal on backbone); WT FOKI (C terminal on backbone)
  Cloning method: Restriction Enzyme; 5′ cloning site BsmBI (destroyed during cloning); 3′ cloning site BsmBI (destroyed during cloning)
  Sequencing primers: 5′ CMV-F; 3′ BGH-rev
Terms and licenses: Academic/Nonprofit Terms; Industry Terms: Not Available to Industry
Depositor comments: Target binding site: TCGCTGTACAGGTGATAC It is strongly recommended that users perform a diagnostic digest to verify this plasmid prior to use. For example, a double digest of the plasmid with BamHI and KpnI should result in two bands at 2.3kb and 5.8kb.
How to cite: TAL3561 was a gift from Keith Joung (Addgene plasmid # 47280 ; http://n2t.net/addgene:47280 ; RRID:Addgene_47280)
